Addgene plasmid #141790: TFORF1072
Purpose: Lentiviral vector for overexpressing transcription factor ORFs with unique 24-bp barcodes. Barcodes facilitate identification of transcription factors in pooled screens.
Depositing lab: Feng Zhang. Depositing organization: Broad Institute. Publication: A transcription factor atlas of directed differentiation. Joung J, Ma S, Tay T, Geiger-Schuller KR, Kirchgatterer PC, Verdine VK, Guo B, Arias-Garcia MA, Allen WE, Singh A, Kuksenko O, Abudayyeh OO, Gootenberg JS, Fu Z, Macrae RK, Buenrostro JD, Regev A, Zhang F. Cell. 2023 Jan 5;186(1):209-229.e26. doi: 10.1016/j.cell.2022.11.026. PubMed 36608654.
Backbone
  Vector backbone: pLX_TRC317
  Backbone manufacturer: Broad Institute Genetic Perturbation Platform
  Backbone size w/o insert (bp): 8264
  Vector type: Mammalian Expression, Lentiviral
  Selectable markers: Puromycin
Growth in bacteria
  Bacterial resistance: Ampicillin, 100 μg/mL
  Growth temperature: 37°C
  Growth strain: NEB Stable
  Copy number: High Copy
Gene/Insert
  Gene/Insert name: NFATC4
  Species: H. sapiens (human)
  Insert size (bp): 2996
  Entrez Gene: NFATC4 (a.k.a. NF-AT3, NF-ATC4, NFAT3)
  Promoter: EF1a
  Cloning method: Unknown
  Sequencing primers: 5′ GGGTGGAGACTGAAGTTAGGCCAG; 3′ CACATAGCGTAAAAGGAGCAACATAG
Terms and licenses: Academic/Nonprofit Terms; Industry Terms: Not Available to Industry
Depositor comments: NM_001136022,ENST00000413692 . The transcription factor ORF portion of this plasmid was synthesized by Genewiz. Please test multiple small colonies in case of plasmid recombination. To make this collection available in a timely manner, a portion of this collection was not fully sequenced by Addgene. If an Addgene verified full plasmid sequence is not available, please contact us prior to placing an order to request the full sequence.
How to cite: TFORF1072 was a gift from Feng Zhang (Addgene plasmid # 141790 ; http://n2t.net/addgene:141790 ; RRID:Addgene_141790)
