[The description below was written by a language model from this plasmid's Addgene catalogue record and pLannotate feature annotations shown in this document.]
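Description:
TFORF1072 is a lentiviral mammalian expression plasmid built on the pLX_TRC317 backbone and carrying the human transcription factor NFATC4 (also called NFAT3) as a synthesized open reading frame. It belongs to a barcoded transcription factor ORF collection in which each construct carries a unique 24-bp barcode, so that the overexpressed factor can be identified by sequencing in pooled screens such as directed-differentiation experiments. The barcode is not annotated in the feature table, so its position cannot be stated from the record. In bacteria the plasmid is maintained through a high-copy ColE1/pUC-type origin with ampicillin resistance, and an f1 origin is also present. The depositor warns that the plasmid may recombine during propagation.

The viral portion follows a third-generation, self-inactivating layout. An RSV promoter fused to a truncated HIV-1 5' LTR drives genomic RNA production in packaging cells, followed by the Ψ packaging signal, a gag fragment, the Rev response element for Rev-dependent nuclear export, and a cPPT/CTS. The 3' LTR carries the ΔU3 deletion, which inactivates LTR promoter activity after integration. Two expression units sit between the LTRs. An SV40 early promoter drives puromycin N-acetyltransferase for selecting transduced cells, and a strong constitutive EF-1α promoter drives the NFATC4 coding sequence. A WPRE downstream of the ORF enhances transcript stability and expression, and an SV40 polyadenylation signal lies beyond the 3' LTR. Short matches to U6, small t antigen and lac elements appear to be backbone remnants rather than functional parts. The annotated full sequence of 11,260 nt agrees with the stated backbone and insert sizes.
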