Features (pLannotate 1.2.2; 31 found; start..end, strand, type, name):
      5..231     +  promoter       RSV promoter: Rous sarcoma virus enhancer/promoter
    232..412     +  LTR            5' LTR (truncated): truncated 5' long terminal repeat (LTR) from HIV-1
    459..584     +  misc_feature   HIV-1 Ψ: packaging signal of human immunodeficiency virus type 1
    568..931     +  CDS            HIV-1 gag (fragment): gag protein from human immunodeficiency virus 1; gag
   1077..1310    +  misc_feature   RRE: The Rev response element (RRE) of HIV-1 allows for Rev-dependent mRNA export from the nucleus to the cytoplasm.
   1687..1713    +  CDS            Rev (fragment): human immunodeficiency virus 1 (HIV-1) Rev protein; rev; enhances nuclear export of unspliced and incompletely spliced viral mRNAs
   1720..1743    +  promoter       SV40 promoter (fragment): SV40 early promoter
   1744..1815    +  promoter       SV40 promoter (fragment): SV40 enhancer and early promoter
   1839..1974    +  rep_origin     SV40 ori: SV40 origin of replication
   2020..2616    +  CDS            PuroR (fragment): puromycin N-acetyltransferase; pac from Streptomyces; confers resistance to puromycin
   2665..2782    +  misc_feature   cPPT/CTS: central polypurine tract and central termination sequence of HIV-1
   2847..2913    +  CDS            small t antigen (fragment): SV40 (simian virus 40) small t antigen
   2920..4098    +  promoter       EF-1α promoter: strong constitutive promoter for human elongation factor EF-1α
   4304..6943    +  CDS            NFATC4: NFAC4_HUMAN - Also known as NFAT3 From Homo sapiens (Human).
   7022..7075    +  promoter       U6 promoter (fragment): RNA polymerase III promoter for human U6 snRNA
   7117..7705    +  misc_feature   WPRE: woodchuck hepatitis virus posttranscriptional regulatory element
   7756..7775    +  misc_feature   cPPT/CTS (fragment): central polypurine tract and central termination sequence of HIV-1
   7777..8010    +  LTR            3' LTR (ΔU3): self-inactivating 3' long terminal repeat (LTR) from HIV-1
   8088..8209    +  polyA_signal   SV40 poly(A) signal: SV40 polyadenylation signal
   8249..8384    +  rep_origin     SV40 ori: SV40 origin of replication
   8405..8423    -  promoter       T7 promoter: promoter for bacteriophage T7 RNA polymerase
   8431..8586    +  CDS            lacZα (fragment): LacZα fragment of β-galactosidase; lacZ fragment
   8591..9019    +  rep_origin     f1 ori (sequence partly withheld): f1 bacteriophage origin of replication; arrow indicates direction of (+) strand synthesis
   9072..9176    +  promoter       AmpR promoter: bla
   9177..10037   +  CDS            AmpR: β-lactamase; bla; confers resistance to ampicillin, carbenicillin, and related antibiotics
  10208..10796   +  rep_origin     ori: high-copy-number ColE1/pMB1/pBR322/pUC origin of replication
  10979..11071   +  CDS            lacI (fragment): lac repressor; lacI; The lac repressor binds to the lac operator to inhibit transcription in E. coli. This inhibition can be relieved by adding lactose or isopropyl-β-D-thiogalactopyranoside (IPTG).
  11084..11105   +  protein_bind   CAP binding site: CAP binding activates transcription in the presence of cAMP. E. coli catabolite activator protein
  11120..11150   +  promoter       lac promoter: promoter for the E. coli lac operon
  11154..11176   +  protein_bind   lac operator (fragment): The lac repressor binds to the lac operator to inhibit transcription in E. coli. This inhibition can be relieved by adding lactose or isopropyl-β-D-thiogalactopyranoside (IPTG). lac repressor encoded by lacI
  11219..11237   +  promoter       T3 promoter: promoter for bacteriophage T3 RNA polymerase
>Addgene plasmid #141790 | TFORF1072 | addgene full sequence | sequence record 400280 | Addgene NGS Result
TTAATGTAGTCTTATGCAATACTCTTGTAGTCTTGCAACATGGTAACGATGAGTTAGCAACATGCCTTAC
AAGGAGAGAAAAAGCACCGTGCATGCCGATTGGTGGAAGTAAGGTGGTACGATCGTGCCTTATTAGGAAG
GCAACAGACGGGTCTGACATGGATTGGACGAACCACTGAATTGCCGCATTGCAGAGATATTGTATTTAAG
TGCCTAGCTCGATACATAAACGGGTCTCTCTGGTTAGACCAGATCTGAGCCTGGGAGCTCTCTGGCTAAC
TAGGGAACCCACTGCTTAAGCCTCAATAAAGCTTGCCTTGAGTGCTTCAAGTAGTGTGTGCCCGTCTGTT
GTGTGACTCTGGTAACTAGAGATCCCTCAGACCCTTTTAGTCAGTGTGGAAAATCTCTAGCAGTGGCGCC
CGAACAGGGACTTGAAAGCGAAAGGGAAACCAGAGGAGCTCTCTCGACGCAGGACTCGGCTTGCTGAAGC
GCGCACGGCAAGAGGCGAGGGGCGGCGACTGGTGAGTACGCCAAAAATTTTGACTAGCGGAGGCTAGAAG
GAGAGAGATGGGTGCGAGAGCGTCAGTATTAAGCGGGGGAGAATTAGATCGCGATGGGAAAAAATTCGGT
TAAGGCCAGGGGGAAAGAAAAAATATAAATTAAAACATATAGTATGGGCAAGCAGGGAGCTAGAACGATT
CGCAGTTAATCCTGGCCTGTTAGAAACATCAGAAGGCTGTAGACAAATACTGGGACAGCTACAACCATCC
CTTCAGACAGGATCAGAAGAACTTAGATCATTATATAATACAGTAGCAACCCTCTATTGTGTGCATCAAA
GGATAGAGATAAAAGACACCAAGGAAGCTTTAGACAAGATAGAGGAAGAGCAAAACAAAAGTAAGACCAC
CGCACAGCAAGCGGCCGCTGATCTTCAGACCTGGAGGAGGAGATATGAGGGACAATTGGAGAAGTGAATT
ATATAAATATAAAGTAGTAAAAATTGAACCATTAGGAGTAGCACCCACCAAGGCAAAGAGAAGAGTGGTG
CAGAGAGAAAAAAGAGCAGTGGGAATAGGAGCTTTGTTCCTTGGGTTCTTGGGAGCAGCAGGAAGCACTA
TGGGCGCAGCGTCAATGACGCTGACGGTACAGGCCAGACAATTATTGTCTGGTATAGTGCAGCAGCAGAA
CAATTTGCTGAGGGCTATTGAGGCGCAACAGCATCTGTTGCAACTCACAGTCTGGGGCATCAAGCAGCTC
CAGGCAAGAATCCTGGCTGTGGAAAGATACCTAAAGGATCAACAGCTCCTGGGGATTTGGGGTTGCTCTG
GAAAACTCATTTGCACCACTGCTGTGCCTTGGAATGCTAGTTGGAGTAATAAATCTCTGGAACAGATTTG
GAATCACACGACCTGGATGGAGTGGGACAGAGAAATTAACAATTACACAAGCTTAATACACTCCTTAATT
GAAGAATCGCAAAACCAGCAAGAAAAGAATGAACAAGAATTATTGGAATTAGATAAATGGGCAAGTTTGT
GGAATTGGTTTAACATAACAAATTGGCTGTGGTATATAAAATTATTCATAATGATAGTAGGAGGCTTGGT
AGGTTTAAGAATAGTTTTTGCTGTACTTTCTATAGTGAATAGAGTTAGGCAGGGATATTCACCATTATCG
TTTCAGACCCACCTCCCAACCCCGAGGGGACCCATGCATTGCATCTCAATTAGTCAGCAACCAGGTGTGG
AAAGTCCCCAGGCTCCCCAGCAGGCAGAAGTATGCAAAGCATGCGTCTCAATTAGTCAGCAACCATAGTC
CCGCCCCTAACTCCGCCCATCCCGCCCCTAACTCCGCCCAGTTCCGCCCATTCTCCGCCCCATGGCTGAC
TAATTTTTTTTATTTATGCAGAGGCCGAGGCCGCCTCGGCCTCTGAGCTATTCCAGAAGTAGTGAGGAGG
CTTTTTTGGAGGCCTAGGCTTTTGCAAAAAGCTTTCTAGAGGTACCACCGGAGCTTACCATGACCGAGTA
CAAGCCCACGGTGCGCCTCGCCACCCGCGACGACGTCCCCAGGGCCGTACGCACCCTCGCCGCCGCGTTC
GCCGACTACCCCGCCACGCGCCACACCGTCGATCCGGACCGCCACATCGAGCGGGTCACCGAGCTGCAAG
AACTCTTCCTCACGCGCGTCGGGCTCGACATCGGCAAGGTGTGGGTCGCGGACGACGGCGCCGCCGTGGC
GGTCTGGACCACGCCGGAGAGCGTCGAAGCGGGGGCGGTGTTCGCCGAGATCGGCCCGCGCATGGCCGAG
TTGAGCGGTTCCCGGCTGGCCGCGCAGCAACAGATGGAAGGCCTCCTGGCGCCGCACCGGCCCAAGGAGC
CCGCGTGGTTCCTGGCCACCGTCGGCGTCTCGCCCGACCACCAGGGCAAGGGTCTGGGCAGCGCCGTCGT
GCTCCCCGGAGTGGAGGCGGCCGAGCGCGCCGGGGTGCCCGCCTTCCTGGAGACCTCCGCGCCCCGCAAC
CTCCCCTTCTACGAGCGGCTCGGCTTCACCGTCACCGCCGACGTCGAGGTGCCCGAAGGACCGCGCACCT
GGTGCATGACCCGCAAGCCCGGTGCCAGTTAACGAATTCTAGATCTTGAGACAAATGGCAGTATTCATCC
ACAATTTTAAAAGAAAAGGGGGGATTGGGGGGTACAGTGCAGGGGAAAGAATAGTAGACATAATAGCAAC
AGACATACAAACTAAAGAATTACAAAAACAAATTACAAAAATTCAAAATTTTCGGGTTTATTACAGGGAC
AGCAGAGATCCACTTTGGCGCCGGCTCGAGGCCTGCAGGTGCAAAGATGGATAAAGTTTTAAACAGAGAG
GAATCTTTGCAGCTAATGGACCTTCTAGGTCTTGAAAGGAGTGGGAATTGGCTCCGGTGCCCGTCAGTGG
GCAGAGCGCACATCGCCCACAGTCCCCGAGAAGTTGGGGGGAGGGGTCGGCAATTGAACCGGTGCCTAGA
GAAGGTGGCGCGGGGTAAACTGGGAAAGTGATGTCGTGTACTGGCTCCGCCTTTTTCCCGAGGGTGGGGG
AGAACCGTATATAAGTGCAGTAGTCGCCGTGAACGTTCTTTTTCGCAACGGGTTTGCCGCCAGAACACAG
GTAAGTGCCGTGTGTGGTTCCCGCGGGCCTGGCCTCTTTACGGGTTATGGCCCTTGCGTGCCTTGAATTA
CTTCCACCTGGCTGCAGTACGTGATTCTTGATCCCGAGCTTCGGGTTGGAAGTGGGTGGGAGAGTTCGAG
GCCTTGCGCTTAAGGAGCCCCTTCGCCTCGTGCTTGAGTTGAGGCCTGGCCTGGGCGCTGGGGCCGCCGC
GTGCGAATCTGGTGGCACCTTCGCGCCTGTCTCGCTGCTTTCGATAAGTCTCTAGCCATTTAAAATTTTT
GATGACCTGCTGCGACGCTTTTTTTCTGGCAAGATAGTCTTGTAAATGCGGGCCAAGATCTGCACACTGG
TATTTCGGTTTTTGGGGCCGCGGGCGGCGACGGGGCCCGTGCGTCCCAGCGCACATGTTCGGCGAGGCGG
GGCCTGCGAGCGCGGCCACCGAGAATCGGACGGGGGTAGTCTCAAGCTGGCCGGCCTGCTCTGGTGCCTG
GCCTCGCGCCGCCGTGTATCGCCCCGCCCTGGGCGGCAAGGCTGGCCCGGTCGGCACCAGTTGCGTGAGC
GGAAAGATGGCCGCTTCCCGGCCCTGCTGCAGGGAGCTCAAAATGGAGGACGCGGCGCTCGGGAGAGCGG
GCGGGTGAGTCACCCACACAAAGGAAAAGGGCCTTTCCGTCCTCAGCCGTCGCTTCATGTGACTCCACGG
AGTACCGGGCGCCGTCCAGGCACCTCGATTAGTTCTCGAGCTTTTGGAGTACGTCGTCTTTAGGTTGGGG
GGAGGGGTTTTATGCGATGGAGTTTCCCCACACTGAGTGGGTGGAGACTGAAGTTAGGCCAGCTTGGCAC
TTGATGTAATTCTCCTTGGAATTTGCCCTTTTTGAGTTTGGATCTTGGTTCATTCTCAAGCCTCAGACAG
TGGTTCAAAGTTTTTTTCTTCCATTTCAGGTGTCGTGAGGCTAGCACCGCCACCATGATAACCACCCTCC
CATCTCTCCTACCCGCCAGCCTCGCCAGTATCTCCCACCGAGTCACGAATCTCCCATCTAACTCCCTCTC
ACACAACCCAGGCCTCTCCAAGCCTGACTTTCCCGGAAACTCCAGTCCAGGTCTTCCTTCCTCCTCCAGC
CCAGGCCGGGACCTGGGGGCTCCTGCCGGATCCATGGGGGCGGCCAGCTGCGAGGATGAGGAGCTGGAAT
TTAAGCTGGTGTTCGGGGAGGAAAAGGAGGCCCCCCCGCTGGGCGCGGGGGGATTGGGGGAAGAACTGGA
CTCAGAGGATGCCCCGCCATGCTGCCGTCTGGCCTTGGGAGAGCCCCCTCCCTATGGCGCTGCACCTATC
GGTATTCCCCGACCTCCACCCCCTCGGCCTGGCATGCATTCGCCACCGCCGCGACCAGCCCCCTCACCTG
GCACCTGGGAGAGCCAGCCCGCCAGGTCGGTGAGGCTGGGAGGACCAGGAGGGGGTGCTGGGGGTGCTGG
GGGTGGCCGTGTTCTCGAGTGTCCCAGCATCCGCATCACCTCCATCTCTCCCACGCCGGAGCCGCCAGCA
GCGCTGGAGGACAACCCTGATGCCTGGGGGGACGGCTCTCCTAGAGATTACCCCCCACCAGAAGGCTTTG
GGGGCTACAGAGAAGCAGGGGGCCAGGGTGGGGGGGCCTTCTTCAGCCCAAGCCCTGGCAGCAGCAGCCT
GTCCTCGTGGAGCTTCTTCTCCGATGCCTCTGACGAGGCAGCCCTGTATGCAGCCTGCGACGAGGTGGAG
TCTGAGCTAAATGAGGCGGCCTCCCGCTTTGGCCTGGGCTCCCCGCTGCCCTCGCCCCGGGCCTCCCCTC
GGCCATGGACCCCCGAAGATCCCTGGAGCCTGTATGGTCCAAGCCCCGGAGGCCGAGGGCCAGAGGATAG
CTGGCTACTCCTCAGTGCTCCTGGGCCCACCCCAGCCTCCCCGCGGCCTGCCTCTCCATGTGGCAAGCGG
CGCTATTCCAGCTCGGGAACCCCATCTTCAGCCTCCCCAGCTCTGTCCCGCCGTGGCAGCCTGGGGGAAG
AGGGGTCTGAGCCACCTCCACCACCCCCATTGCCTCTGGCCCGGGACCCGGGCTCCCCTGGTCCCTTTGA
CTATGTGGGGGCCCCACCAGCTGAGAGCATCCCTCAGAAGACACGGCGGACTTCCAGCGAGCAGGCAGTG
GCTCTGCCTCGGTCTGAGGAGCCTGCCTCATGCAATGGGAAGCTGCCCTTGGGAGCAGAGGAGTCTGTGG
CTCCTCCAGGAGGTTCCCGGAAGGAGGTGGCTGGCATGGACTACCTGGCAGTGCCCTCCCCACTCGCTTG
GTCCAAGGCCCGGATTGGGGGACACAGCCCTATCTTCAGGACCTCTGCCCTACCCCCACTGGACTGGCCT
CTGCCCAGCCAATATGAGCAGCTGGAGCTGAGGATCGAGGTACAGCCTAGAGCCCACCACCGGGCCCACT
ATGAGACAGAAGGCAGCCGTGGAGCTGTCAAAGCTGCCCCTGGCGGTCACCCCGTAGTCAAGCTCCTAGG
CTACAGTGAGAAGCCACTGACCCTACAGATGTTCATCGGCACTGCAGATGAAAGGAACCTGCGGCCTCAT
GCCTTCTATCAGGTGCACCGTATCACAGGCAAGATGGTGGCCACGGCCAGCTATGAAGCCGTAGTCAGTG
GCACCAAGGTGTTGGAGATGACTCTGCTGCCTGAGAACAACATGGCGGCCAACATTGACTGCGCGGGAAT
CCTGAAGCTTCGGAATTCAGACATTGAGCTTCGGAAGGGTGAGACGGACATCGGGCGCAAAAACACACGT
GTACGGCTGGTGTTCCGGGTACACGTGCCCCAGGGCGGCGGGAAGGTCGTCTCAGTACAGGCAGCATCGG
TGCCCATCGAGTGCTCCCAGCGCTCAGCCCAGGAGCTGCCCCAGGTGGAGGCCTACAGCCCCAGTGCCTG
CTCTGTGAGAGGAGGCGAGGAACTGGTACTGACTGGCTCCAACTTCCTGCCAGACTCCAAGGTGGTGTTC
ATTGAGAGGGGTCCTGATGGGAAGCTGCAATGGGAGGAGGAGGCCACAGTGAACCGACTGCAGAGCAACG
AGGTGACGCTGACCCTGACTGTCCCCGAGTACAGCAACAAGAGGGTTTCCCGGCCAGTCCAGGTCTACTT
TTATGTCTCCAATGGGCGGAGGAAACGCAGTCCTACCCAGAGTTTCAGGTTTCTGCCTGTGATCTGCAAA
GAGGAGCCCCTACCGGACTCATCTCTGCGGGGTTTCCCTTCAGCATCGGCAACCCCCTTTGGCACTGACA
TGGACTTCTCACCACCCAGGCCCCCCTACCCCTCCTATCCCCATGAAGACCCTGCTTGCGAAACTCCTTA
CCTATCAGAAGGCTTCGGCTATGGCATGCCCCCTCTGTACCCCCAGACGGGGCCCCCACCATCCTACAGA
CCGGGCCTGCGGATGTTCCCTGAGACTAGGGGTACCACAGGTTGTGCCCAACCACCTGCAGTTTCCTTCC
TTCCCCGCCCCTTCCCTAGTGACCCGTATGGAGGGCGGGGCTCCTCTTTCTCCCTGGGGCTGCCATTCTC
TCCGCCAGCCCCCTTTCGGCCGCCTCCTCTTCCTGCATCCCCACCGCTTGAAGGCCCCTTCCCTTCCCAG
AGTGATGTGCATCCCCTACCTGCTGAGGGATACAATAAGGTAGGGCCAGGCTATGGCCCTGGGGAGGGGG
CTCCGGAGCAGGAGAAATCCAGGGGTGGCTACAGCAGCGGCTTCCGAGACAGTGTCCCTATCCAGGGTAT
CACGCTGGAGGAAGGTGGGTGTGGGACTGGGGGCTGTGAGTGTGAGTGTGTGCAAGAGATTGCTCTGCAT
GTTTGCTAGTAATGAACTAGTCCGTAACTTGAAAGTATTTCGATTTCTTGGCTTTATATATCTTGTGGAA
AGGACGAAGGCTCCGGTTGAGATCAAGAGCCACGCGTTAAGTCGACAATCAACCTCTGGATTACAAAATT
TGTGAAAGATTGACTGGTATTCTTAACTATGTTGCTCCTTTTACGCTATGTGGATACGCTGCTTTAATGC
CTTTGTATCATGCTATTGCTTCCCGTATGGCTTTCATTTTCTCCTCCTTGTATAAATCCTGGTTGCTGTC
TCTTTATGAGGAGTTGTGGCCCGTTGTCAGGCAACGTGGCGTGGTGTGCACTGTGTTTGCTGACGCAACC
CCCACTGGTTGGGGCATTGCCACCACCTGTCAGCTCCTTTCCGGGACTTTCGCTTTCCCCCTCCCTATTG
CCACGGCGGAACTCATCGCCGCCTGCCTTGCCCGCTGCTGGACAGGGGCTCGGCTGTTGGGCACTGACAA
TTCCGTGGTGTTGTCGGGGAAATCATCGTCCTTTCCTTGGCTGCTCGCCTGTGTTGCCACCTGGATTCTG
CGCGGGACGTCCTTCTGCTACGTCCCTTCGGCCCTCAATCCAGCGGACCTTCCTTCCCGCGGCCTGCTGC
CGGCTCTGCGGCCTCTTCCGCGTCTTCGCCTTCGCCCTCAGACGAGTCGGATCTCCCTTTGGGCCGCCTC
CCCGCGTCGACTTTAAGACCAATGACTTACAAGGCAGCTGTAGATCTTAGCCACTTTTTAAAAGAAAAGG
GGGGACTGGAAGGGCTAATTCACTCCCAACGAAGACAAGATCTGCTTTTTGCTTGTACTGGGTCTCTCTG
GTTAGACCAGATCTGAGCCTGGGAGCTCTCTGGCTAACTAGGGAACCCACTGCTTAAGCCTCAATAAAGC
TTGCCTTGAGTGCTTCAAGTAGTGTGTGCCCGTCTGTTGTGTGACTCTGGTAACTAGAGATCCCTCAGAC
CCTTTTAGTCAGTGTGGAAAATCTCTAGCAGTACGTATAGTAGTTCATGTCATCTTATTATTCAGTATTT
ATAACTTGCAAAGAAATGAATATCAGAGAGTGAGAGGAACTTGTTTATTGCAGCTTATAATGGTTACAAA
TAAAGCAATAGCATCACAAATTTCACAAATAAAGCATTTTTTTCACTGCATTCTAGTTGTGGTTTGTCCA
AACTCATCAATGTATCTTATCATGTCTGGCTCTAGCTATCCCGCCCCTAACTCCGCCCATCCCGCCCCTA
ACTCCGCCCAGTTCCGCCCATTCTCCGCCCCATGGCTGACTAATTTTTTTTATTTATGCAGAGGCCGAGG
CCGCCTCGGCCTCTGAGCTATTCCAGAAGTAGTGAGGAGGCTTTTTTGGAGGCCTAGGGACGTACCCAAT
TCGCCCTATAGTGAGTCGTATTACGCGCGCTCACTGGCCGTCGTTTTACAACGTCGTGACTGGGAAAACC
CTGGCGTTACCCAACTTAATCGCCTTGCAGCACATCCCCCTTTCGCCAGCTGGCGTAATAGCGAAGAGGC
CCGCACCGATCGCCCTTCCCAACAGTTGCGCAGCCTGAATGGCGAATGGG
[124 nt withheld, positions 8591-8714]
C
[91 nt withheld, positions 8716-8806]
A
[49 nt withheld, positions 8808-8856]
CCTTTGACGTTGGAGTCCACGTTCTTT
[37 nt withheld, positions 8884-8920]
ACCCTATCTCGGTCTATTCTTTTGATTTATAAGGGATTTTGCCGATTTCGGCCTATTGGTTAAAAAATGA
GCTGATTTAACAAAAATTTAACGCGAATTTTAACAAAATATTAACGCTTACAATTTAGGTGGCACTTTTC
GGGGAAATGTGCGCGGAACCCCTATTTGTTTATTTTTCTAAATACATTCAAATATGTATCCGCTCATGAG
ACAATAACCCTGATAAATGCTTCAATAATATTGAAAAAGGAAGAGTATGAGTATTCAACATTTCCGTGTC
GCCCTTATTCCCTTTTTTGCGGCATTTTGCCTTCCTGTTTTTGCTCACCCAGAAACGCTGGTGAAAGTAA
AAGATGCTGAAGATCAGTTGGGTGCACGAGTGGGTTACATCGAACTGGATCTCAACAGCGGTAAGATCCT
TGAGAGTTTTCGCCCCGAAGAACGTTTTCCAATGATGAGCACTTTTAAAGTTCTGCTATGTGGCGCGGTA
TTATCCCGTATTGACGCCGGGCAAGAGCAACTCGGTCGCCGCATACACTATTCTCAGAATGACTTGGTTG
AGTACTCACCAGTCACAGAAAAGCATCTTACGGATGGCATGACAGTAAGAGAATTATGCAGTGCTGCCAT
AACCATGAGTGATAACACTGCGGCCAACTTACTTCTGACAACGATCGGAGGACCGAAGGAGCTAACCGCT
TTTTTGCACAACATGGGGGATCATGTAACTCGCCTTGATCGTTGGGAACCGGAGCTGAATGAAGCCATAC
CAAACGACGAGCGTGACACCACGATGCCTGTAGCAATGGCAACAACGTTGCGCAAACTATTAACTGGCGA
ACTACTTACTCTAGCTTCCCGGCAACAATTAATAGACTGGATGGAGGCGGATAAAGTTGCAGGACCACTT
CTGCGCTCGGCCCTTCCGGCTGGCTGGTTTATTGCTGATAAATCTGGAGCCGGTGAGCGTGGGTCTCGCG
GTATCATTGCAGCACTGGGGCCAGATGGTAAGCCCTCCCGTATCGTAGTTATCTACACGACGGGGAGTCA
GGCAACTATGGATGAACGAAATAGACAGATCGCTGAGATAGGTGCCTCACTGATTAAGCATTGGTAACTG
TCAGACCAAGTTTACTCATATATACTTTAGATTGATTTAAAACTTCATTTTTAATTTAAAAGGATCTAGG
TGAAGATCCTTTTTGATAATCTCATGACCAAAATCCCTTAACGTGAGTTTTCGTTCCACTGAGCGTCAGA
CCCCGTAGAAAAGATCAAAGGATCTTCTTGAGATCCTTTTTTTCTGCGCGTAATCTGCTGCTTGCAAACA
AAAAAACCACCGCTACCAGCGGTGGTTTGTTTGCCGGATCAAGAGCTACCAACTCTTTTTCCGAAGGTAA
CTGGCTTCAGCAGAGCGCAGATACCAAATACTGTTCTTCTAGTGTAGCCGTAGTTAGGCCACCACTTCAA
GAACTCTGTAGCACCGCCTACATACCTCGCTCTGCTAATCCTGTTACCAGTGGCTGCTGCCAGTGGCGAT
AAGTCGTGTCTTACCGGGTTGGACTCAAGACGATAGTTACCGGATAAGGCGCAGCGGTCGGGCTGAACGG
GGGGTTCGTGCACACAGCCCAGCTTGGAGCGAACGACCTACACCGAACTGAGATACCTACAGCGTGAGCT
ATGAGAAAGCGCCACGCTTCCCGAAGGGAGAAAGGCGGACAGGTATCCGGTAAGCGGCAGGGTCGGAACA
GGAGAGCGCACGAGGGAGCTTCCAGGGGGAAACGCCTGGTATCTTTATAGTCCTGTCGGGTTTCGCCACC
TCTGACTTGAGCGTCGATTTTTGTGATGCTCGTCAGGGGGGCGGAGCCTATGGAAAAACGCCAGCAACGC
GGCCTTTTTACGGTTCCTGGCCTTTTGCTGGCCTTTTGCTCACATGTTCTTTCCTGCGTTATCCCCTGAT
TCTGTGGATAACCGTATTACCGCCTTTGAGTGAGCTGATACCGCTCGCCGCAGCCGAACGACCGAGCGCA
GCGAGTCAGTGAGCGAGGAAGCGGAAGAGCGCCCAATACGCAAACCGCCTCTCCCCGCGCGTTGGCCGAT
TCATTAATGCAGCTGGCACGACAGGTTTCCCGACTGGAAAGCGGGCAGTGAGCGCAACGCAATTAATGTG
AGTTAGCTCACTCATTAGGCACCCCAGGCTTTACACTTTATGCTTCCGGCTCGTATGTTGTGTGGAATTG
TGAGCGGATAACAATTTCACACAGGAAACAGCTATGACCATGATTACGCCAAGCGCGCAATTAACCCTCA
CTAAAGGGAACAAAAGCTGGAGCTGCAAGC
