>Addgene plasmid #141790 | TFORF1072 | depositor partial sequence | sequence record 277507 | Insert
ACCGCCACCATGATAACCACCCTCCCATCTCTCCTACCCGCCAGCCTCGCCAGTATCTCCCACCGAGTCA
CGAATCTCCCATCTAACTCCCTCTCACACAACCCAGGCCTCTCCAAGCCTGACTTTCCCGGAAACTCCAG
TCCAGGTCTTCCTTCCTCCTCCAGCCCAGGCCGGGACCTGGGGGCTCCTGCCGGATCCATGGGGGCGGCC
AGCTGCGAGGATGAGGAGCTGGAATTTAAGCTGGTGTTCGGGGAGGAAAAGGAGGCCCCCCCGCTGGGCG
CGGGGGGATTGGGGGAAGAACTGGACTCAGAGGATGCCCCGCCATGCTGCCGTCTGGCCTTGGGAGAGCC
CCCTCCCTATGGCGCTGCACCTATCGGTATTCCCCGACCTCCACCCCCTCGGCCTGGCATGCATTCGCCA
CCGCCGCGACCAGCCCCCTCACCTGGCACCTGGGAGAGCCAGCCCGCCAGGTCGGTGAGGCTGGGAGGAC
CAGGAGGGGGTGCTGGGGGTGCTGGGGGTGGCCGTGTTCTCGAGTGTCCCAGCATCCGCATCACCTCCAT
CTCTCCCACGCCGGAGCCGCCAGCAGCGCTGGAGGACAACCCTGATGCCTGGGGGGACGGCTCTCCTAGA
GATTACCCCCCACCAGAAGGCTTTGGGGGCTACAGAGAAGCAGGGGGCCAGGGTGGGGGGGCCTTCTTCA
GCCCAAGCCCTGGCAGCAGCAGCCTGTCCTCGTGGAGCTTCTTCTCCGATGCCTCTGACGAGGCAGCCCT
GTATGCAGCCTGCGACGAGGTGGAGTCTGAGCTAAATGAGGCGGCCTCCCGCTTTGGCCTGGGCTCCCCG
CTGCCCTCGCCCCGGGCCTCCCCTCGGCCATGGACCCCCGAAGATCCCTGGAGCCTGTATGGTCCAAGCC
CCGGAGGCCGAGGGCCAGAGGATAGCTGGCTACTCCTCAGTGCTCCTGGGCCCACCCCAGCCTCCCCGCG
GCCTGCCTCTCCATGTGGCAAGCGGCGCTATTCCAGCTCGGGAACCCCATCTTCAGCCTCCCCAGCTCTG
TCCCGCCGTGGCAGCCTGGGGGAAGAGGGGTCTGAGCCACCTCCACCACCCCCATTGCCTCTGGCCCGGG
ACCCGGGCTCCCCTGGTCCCTTTGACTATGTGGGGGCCCCACCAGCTGAGAGCATCCCTCAGAAGACACG
GCGGACTTCCAGCGAGCAGGCAGTGGCTCTGCCTCGGTCTGAGGAGCCTGCCTCATGCAATGGGAAGCTG
CCCTTGGGAGCAGAGGAGTCTGTGGCTCCTCCAGGAGGTTCCCGGAAGGAGGTGGCTGGCATGGACTACC
TGGCAGTGCCCTCCCCACTCGCTTGGTCCAAGGCCCGGATTGGGGGACACAGCCCTATCTTCAGGACCTC
TGCCCTACCCCCACTGGACTGGCCTCTGCCCAGCCAATATGAGCAGCTGGAGCTGAGGATCGAGGTACAG
CCTAGAGCCCACCACCGGGCCCACTATGAGACAGAAGGCAGCCGTGGAGCTGTCAAAGCTGCCCCTGGCG
GTCACCCCGTAGTCAAGCTCCTAGGCTACAGTGAGAAGCCACTGACCCTACAGATGTTCATCGGCACTGC
AGATGAAAGGAACCTGCGGCCTCATGCCTTCTATCAGGTGCACCGTATCACAGGCAAGATGGTGGCCACG
GCCAGCTATGAAGCCGTAGTCAGTGGCACCAAGGTGTTGGAGATGACTCTGCTGCCTGAGAACAACATGG
CGGCCAACATTGACTGCGCGGGAATCCTGAAGCTTCGGAATTCAGACATTGAGCTTCGGAAGGGTGAGAC
GGACATCGGGCGCAAAAACACACGTGTACGGCTGGTGTTCCGGGTACACGTGCCCCAGGGCGGCGGGAAG
GTCGTCTCAGTACAGGCAGCATCGGTGCCCATCGAGTGCTCCCAGCGCTCAGCCCAGGAGCTGCCCCAGG
TGGAGGCCTACAGCCCCAGTGCCTGCTCTGTGAGAGGAGGCGAGGAACTGGTACTGACTGGCTCCAACTT
CCTGCCAGACTCCAAGGTGGTGTTCATTGAGAGGGGTCCTGATGGGAAGCTGCAATGGGAGGAGGAGGCC
ACAGTGAACCGACTGCAGAGCAACGAGGTGACGCTGACCCTGACTGTCCCCGAGTACAGCAACAAGAGGG
TTTCCCGGCCAGTCCAGGTCTACTTTTATGTCTCCAATGGGCGGAGGAAACGCAGTCCTACCCAGAGTTT
CAGGTTTCTGCCTGTGATCTGCAAAGAGGAGCCCCTACCGGACTCATCTCTGCGGGGTTTCCCTTCAGCA
TCGGCAACCCCCTTTGGCACTGACATGGACTTCTCACCACCCAGGCCCCCCTACCCCTCCTATCCCCATG
AAGACCCTGCTTGCGAAACTCCTTACCTATCAGAAGGCTTCGGCTATGGCATGCCCCCTCTGTACCCCCA
GACGGGGCCCCCACCATCCTACAGACCGGGCCTGCGGATGTTCCCTGAGACTAGGGGTACCACAGGTTGT
GCCCAACCACCTGCAGTTTCCTTCCTTCCCCGCCCCTTCCCTAGTGACCCGTATGGAGGGCGGGGCTCCT
CTTTCTCCCTGGGGCTGCCATTCTCTCCGCCAGCCCCCTTTCGGCCGCCTCCTCTTCCTGCATCCCCACC
GCTTGAAGGCCCCTTCCCTTCCCAGAGTGATGTGCATCCCCTACCTGCTGAGGGATACAATAAGGTAGGG
CCAGGCTATGGCCCTGGGGAGGGGGCTCCGGAGCAGGAGAAATCCAGGGGTGGCTACAGCAGCGGCTTCC
GAGACAGTGTCCCTATCCAGGGTATCACGCTGGAGGAAGGTGGGTGTGGGACTGGGGGCTGTGAGTGTGA
GTGTGTGCAAGAGATTGCTCTGCATGTTTGCTAGTAATGAACTAGTCCGTAACTTGAAAGTATTTCGATT
TCTTGGCTTTATATATCTTGTGGAAAGGACGAAGGCTCCGGTTGAGATCAAGAGCC
