>Addgene plasmid #141790 | TFORF1072 | depositor partial sequence | sequence record 277508 | Barcode
AGGCTCCGGTTGAGATCAAGAGCC
